Addgene plasmid #58697: pcDNA3-calx1
Purpose: Expression of calx1
Depositing lab: Craig Montell. Depositing organization: Johns Hopkins University and School of Medicine. Publication: Light Activation, Adaptation, and Cell Survival Functions of the Na(+)/Ca(2+) Exchanger CalX. Wang T, Xu H, Oberwinkler J, Gu Y, Hardie RC, Montell C. Neuron 2005 Feb 3;45(3):367-78. 10.1016/j.neuron.2004.12.046 PubMed 15694324.
Backbone
  Vector backbone: pcDNA3
  Backbone manufacturer: Invitrogen
  Vector type: Mammalian Expression
Growth in bacteria
  Bacterial resistance: Ampicillin, 100 μg/mL
  Growth temperature: 37°C
  Growth strain: DH5alpha
  Copy number: Unknown
Gene/Insert
  Gene/Insert name: calx1 (alt name: Na/Ca Exchanger Isoform 1)
  Species: D. melanogaster (fly)
  Insert size (bp): 6860
  GenBank ID: NM_079699
  Entrez Gene: Calx (a.k.a. Dmel_CG5685, 9C5, CALX, CALX1.1, CG5685, CalX, Dmel/Ncx, Dmel\CG5685, NCX, Ncx, anon-93ABa, calX, calx)
  Promoter: CMV
  Cloning method: Restriction Enzyme; 5′ cloning site unknown (unknown if destroyed); 3′ cloning site unknown (unknown if destroyed)
  Sequencing primers: 5′ CMV-F; 3′ BGH-rev
Terms and licenses: Academic/Nonprofit Terms; Industry Terms: Not Available to Industry
How to cite: pcDNA3-calx1 was a gift from Craig Montell (Addgene plasmid # 58697 ; http://n2t.net/addgene:58697 ; RRID:Addgene_58697)
