[The description below was written by a language model from this plasmid's Addgene catalogue record.]
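Description:
pcDNA3-calx1 is a mammalian expression plasmid built on the Invitrogen pcDNA3 backbone and carrying the Drosophila melanogaster Calx gene, isoform 1, which encodes the fly Na+/Ca2+ exchanger CalX. The insert is recorded as roughly 6.9 kb and corresponds to a fly mRNA reference entry, so it probably includes untranslated sequence along with the coding region, although the record does not break this down. The plasmid is propagated in E. coli under ampicillin selection; its copy number is listed as unknown. No feature table accompanies the record, so other backbone elements are not itemised. The standard pcDNA3 backbone normally also carries a neomycin resistance cassette for G418 selection of stable mammalian lines, but the record does not confirm this for this construct.

Expression of calx1 is driven by the CMV immediate-early promoter, a strong constitutive promoter in most mammalian cell lines. The use of a BGH reverse sequencing primer is consistent with the bovine growth hormone polyadenylation signal lying downstream of the insert, as is usual for this vector. The insert was introduced by restriction cloning, but the sites used are not recorded, and no epitope tag, fusion partner or reporter is listed, so the protein appears to be expressed untagged.

The stated purpose is simply expression of calx1. The associated publication examines CalX in light activation, adaptation and cell survival, which suggests the plasmid was used for heterologous expression of the exchanger in cultured cells to study its Na+/Ca2+ exchange activity outside the fly. The record does not specify the particular experiments.
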