>Addgene plasmid #58697 | pcDNA3-calx1 | addgene partial sequence | sequence record 92075 | BGH-rev 5'-TAGAAGGCACAGTCGAGG-3'
CTATAGAATAGGGCCCTCTAGATTAAACCCGGATGACGTCGTAGGCTTCCAGTATGCATATAACCACGTA
GAACACCCACAGGAATACCAGGATCGCTGCGCTGATGTACTTCGATACTTTCGGACCGCCCAGCTCGGCG
CCAATGCCCTTGTGCCAGCGCCGGAACATGATGAGCATTATGGCAATCAGGGCCTCGCCGCAGAAGAGCG
CCACGGCGAATCCAATGGTTCCCGGCTCCACGTTGAAGGTCATGCCATGGGAGCTGTGGTAGACGGCGGC
GATGGTCCAGGCCAGGCCGATGCCCAGGAACACGTTGACCGCATTGCTGCCCGTGACATTGCCGATGCAA
TTATCGGCACCCTCGTCATGCTTGGCGGCAATCATGCTGGCGAATGTATCTGGTATGCTTGTGCCCAGGG
CGACAAACAGGATGGCCGTTACCGAGTCCTTGATGTTGAGGGCGCAGCCGAAATAGGAGGCGGCATCTCC
TATGATGGCAGTGATGACGCCAATCACGAATATGGATACCACAAAGGTAACATAGCCGCCGCAAATGTCA
GTGGGCGGCACAAATGCAAAGAGAACCTTCCAAAAGAGGCAGACGAAGTGGCTCACGTAGCTGAAGCAAC
TGGGCACCTCCTCCTCCTCATCATCGTTATCAAACTCACTTTCATCGGCTGGGATAACGGTGAGGGCATC
TTTGAACTGTTCCTTCCACGATGAAGTGCCAAGGACGGCAGAAACGTTCGCTTTTGCCACCAGCTTGTCG
ACTGTAGCCTTGAATTCCTGGCTCTCTCGAA
