>Addgene plasmid #58697 | pcDNA3-calx1 | addgene partial sequence | sequence record 92076 | CMV-F 5'-CGCAAATGGGCGGTAGGCGTG-3'
ACTAGAGAACCCACTGCTTACTGGCTTATCGAAATTAATACGACTCACTATAGGGAGACCCAAGCTTGGT
ACCGAATTCGATATCATCGATCCGCGGCTCGAGGCGGCCGCAACAATGCAGTTGCTCCTTAAATCGATAT
TCACCTGCGCACTATTCGTGATCTTTGTGTATGCCACCGCCCAGTCGCTGCTCAAAGTCCAGGAGACAGA
AGCGCGGCAGGCGTACCTTAATGTTACCTCCTCCAGCAGTAGTAATCTCAGCCAGGACGATGGCCACTTC
CTCAGCCGGCGACTAAGGCAAGTCAGCCATGGCGAGGAGGGCGACGAGGGCGCGCCGTCCCAAATGGACG
ACGAGTTGGAACAGATGACCAAGGTGCATGGAGAAGCACCGGACGCGGAGGAGCTGCGCGAATGTAGCGA
GGGTCTTGTCCTGCCACTCTGGATGCCGCAACGCAACATTTCGGTGGGTGACCGCCTCGTCCGCGGCTTT
GTTTACTTCGTCCTACTGATCTACCTGTTTGTGGGTGTGTCCATCATTGCGGATCGCTTCATGGCCGCCA
TCGAGGCAATCACATCGATTGAACGGGCGGTGGTGGTCAAGGGACCCAACAACACCAAGCAGGTGATGCA
CGTGCGCATCTGGAACGAAACGGTGGCGAATCTAACGCTAATGGCCCTGGGATCGAGTGCCCCCGAGATC
CTGCTCTCGGTTATTGAGATTTATGCGAAGGACTTCGAGAGCGGTGACTTGGGACCTGGCACCATCGTGG
GATCAGCTGCCTACAACCTGTTTATGATTATCGCCGTATGCATGATCTGGATACCGGCGGGCGAGGTACG
AAGGATCCGGCATCTGCGAGTCTTCTTCGTTACC
